>Addgene plasmid #243918 | pUPD3_FULLPRM_PT7lac | addgene full sequence | sequence record 488099 | Addgene NGS Result
GGTCTCGGGAGTAATACGACTCACTATAGGGGAATTGTGAGCGGATAACAATTCCCCTCTAGAAATAATT
TTGTTTAACTTTAAGAAGGAGATATAAATGCGAGACCACTCATCGCCCAATCACTAGTGAATTCGTTCTA
TAGTGTCACCTAAATACCATAGAGCCGTTGGTCATAGCTGTTTCCTGTCCAGGCATCATGACACGGTTAT
CCACAGAATCAGGGGATAACGCAGGAAAGAACATGTGAGCAAAAGGCCAGCAAAAGGCCAGGAACCGTAA
AAAGGCCGCGTTGCTGGCGTTTTTCCATAGGCTCCGCCCCCCTGACGAGCATCACAAAAATCGACGCTCA
AGTCAGAGGTGGCGAAACCCGACAGGACTATAAAGATACCAGGCGTTTCCCCCTGGAAGCTCCCTCGTGC
GCTCTCCTGTTCCGACCCTGCCGCTTACCGGATACCTGTCCGCCTTTCTCCCTTCGGGAAGCGTGGCGCT
TTCTCATAGCTCACGCTGTAGGTATCTCAGTTCGGTGTAGGTCGTTCGCTCCAAGCTGGGCTGTGTGCAC
GAACCCCCCGTTCAGCCCGACCGCTGCGCCTTATCCGGTAACTATCGTCTTGAGTCCAACCCGGTAAGAC
ACGACTTATCGCCACTGGCAGCAGCCACTGGTAACAGGATTAGCAGAGCGAGGTATGTAGGCGGTGCTAC
AGAGTTCTTGAAGTGGTGGCCTAACTACGGCTACACTAGAAGAACAGTATTTGGTATCTGCGCTCTGCTG
AAGCCAGTTACCTTCGGAAAAAGAGTTGGTAGCTCTTGATCCGGCAAACAAACCACCGCTGGTAGCGGTG
GTTTTTTTGTTTGCAAGCAGCAGATTACGCGCAGAAAAAAAGGATCTCAAGAAGATCCTTTGATCTTTTC
TACGGGGTCTGACGCTCAGTGGAACGAAAACTCACGTTAAGGGATTTTGGTCATGAGATTATCAAAAAGG
ATCTTCACCTAGATCCTTTTGTGATGATCGGCACGTAAGAGGTTCCAACTTTCACCATAATGAAATAAGA
TCACTACCGGGCGTATTTTTTGAGTTATCGAGATTTTCAGGAGCTAAGGAAGCTAAAATGGAGAAAAAAA
TCACTGGATATACCACCGTTGATATATCCCAATGGCATCGTAAAGAACATTTTGAGGCATTTCAGTCAGT
TGCTCAATGTACCTATAACCAGACCGTTCAGCTGGATATTACGGCCTTTTTAAAGACCGTAAAGAAAAAT
AAGCACAAGTTTTATCCGGCCTTTATTCACATTCTTGCCCGCCTGATGAATGCTCATCCGGAATTCCGTA
TGGCAATGAAAGACGGTGAGCTGGTGATATGGGATAGTGTTCACCCTTGTTACACCGTTTTCCATGAGCA
AACTGAAACGTTTTCATCGCTCTGGAGTGAATACCACGACGATTTCCGGCAGTTTCTACACATATATTCG
CAAGATGTGGCGTGTTACGGTGAAAACCTGGCCTATTTCCCTAAAGGGTTTATTGAGAATATGTTTTTCG
TGTCAGCCAATCCCTGGGTGAGTTTCACCAGTTTTGATTTAAACGTGGCCAATATGGACAACTTCTTCGC
CCCCGTTTTCACCATGGGCAAATATTATACGCAAGGCGACAAGGTGCTGATGCCGCTGGCGATTCAGGTT
CATCATGCCGTTTGTGATGGCTTCCATGTCGGCAGAATGCTTAATGAATTACAACAGTACTGCGATGAGT
GGCAGGGCGGGGCGTAATTTTTTTAAGGCAGTTATTGGTGCCCTTAAACGCCTGGTTGCTACGCCTGAAT
AAGTGATAATAAGCGGATGAATGGCAGAAATTCGATGATAAGCTGTCAAACATGATGT
[125 nt withheld, positions 1879-2003]
C
[91 nt withheld, positions 2005-2095]
AGGGTGATGGTTCACGTAGTGGGCCAGCGCCCTGATAGACGGTTTTTCGCCCTTTGACGTTGGAGTCCAC
GTTCTTT
[37 nt withheld, positions 2173-2209]
ACCCTATCTCGGTCTATTCTTTTGATTTATAAGGGATTTTGCCGATTTCGGCCTATTGGTTAAAAAATGA
GCTGATTTAACAAAAATTTAACGCGAATTTTAACAAAATATTAACGCTTACAATTTTAACATTGTAGAAA
CGCATGTAAAACGACGGCCAGTGAATTGTAATACGACTCACTATAGGGTGAATTCCGCTTAGGACCTTAG
ATATTGATCTCAA
Features (pLannotate 1.2.2; 11 found; start..end, strand, type, name):
     12..30      +  promoter       T7 promoter: promoter for bacteriophage T7 RNA polymerase
     31..55      +  protein_bind   lac operator: The lac repressor binds to the lac operator to inhibit transcription in E. coli. This inhibition can be relieved by adding lactose or isopropyl-β-D-thiogalactopyranoside (IPTG). lac repressor encoded by lacI
     70..92      +  RBS            RBS: efficient ribosome binding site from bacteriophage T7 gene 10 (Olins and Rangwala, 1989)
    137..155     -  promoter       SP6 promoter: promoter for bacteriophage SP6 RNA polymerase
    302..890     -  rep_origin     ori: high-copy-number ColE1/pMB1/pBR322/pUC origin of replication
   1005..1107    +  promoter       cat promoter: promoter of the E. coli cat gene encoding chloramphenicol acetyltransferase
   1108..1764    +  CDS            cat: CAT_ECOLX - Experimental evidence at protein level: Swiss-Prot protein existence level 1. This enzyme is an effector of chloramphenicol resistance in bacteria. From Escherichia coli. This protein is used as a marker in many commonly used cloning vectors, such as pACYC184.
   1852..1869    -  promoter       tet promoter (fragment): E. coli promoter for tetracycline efflux protein gene
   1880..2335    +  rep_origin     f1 ori (sequence partly withheld): f1 bacteriophage origin of replication; arrow indicates direction of (+) strand synthesis
   2354..2375    -  CDS            lacZα (fragment): LacZα fragment of β-galactosidase; lacZ fragment
   2378..2396    +  promoter       T7 promoter: promoter for bacteriophage T7 RNA polymerase
