[The description below was written by a language model from this plasmid's Addgene catalogue record and pLannotate feature annotations shown in this document.]
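Description:
pUPD3_FULLPRM_PT7lac is a small (about 2.4 kb) GoldenBraid2.0 part-domestication plasmid that stores a single standardised regulatory part, the T7lac promoter with its ribosome binding site, for use in Golden Gate assembly of bacterial expression units. It is built on the pUPD3 entry backbone and belongs to a GoldenBraid2.0 toolkit adapted for E. coli and related enteric bacteria. The plasmid replicates at high copy from a ColE1/pUC-type origin and is selected with chloramphenicol through a cat gene driven by its own promoter. The backbone also carries an f1 phage origin, along with remnants typical of a cloning vector: a short lacZα fragment, a tet promoter fragment, and flanking SP6 and T7 promoters next to the cloning site.

The 85 bp insert consists of a bacteriophage T7 promoter immediately followed by a lac operator, then the efficient ribosome binding site derived from T7 gene 10. Transcription from this part requires T7 RNA polymerase, while binding of the lac repressor to the operator keeps it off until lactose or IPTG is added. Expression therefore depends on both the polymerase and the inducer. The "FULLPRM" designation and the stated purpose indicate that the part covers the complete promoter position, including the translation initiation signal, so it can be joined directly to a coding sequence part and a terminator in a GoldenBraid transcriptional unit. The plasmid contains no coding payload of its own. It serves as a source of the promoter module for building tightly regulated, inducible expression constructs, which need a host or companion construct supplying T7 RNA polymerase and LacI.
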