Addgene plasmid #243918: pUPD3_FULLPRM_PT7lac
Purpose: GoldenBraid2.0 T7 RNA polymerase and IPTG/Lactose-dependent promoter, including ribosome binding site.
Depositing lab: Christophe Herman. Depositing organization: Baylor College of Medicine. Publication: GoldenBraid2.0 E. coli: a comprehensive and characterized toolkit for enterics. Cooke MB, Welch KT, Ramirez LD, Wen AX, Marciano DC, Herman C. Synth Biol (Oxf). 2025 Aug 14;10(1):ysaf015. doi: 10.1093/synbio/ysaf015. eCollection 2025. PubMed 40927394.
Backbone
  Vector backbone: pUPD3
  Vector type: Bacterial Expression
Growth in bacteria
  Bacterial resistance: Chloramphenicol, 25 μg/mL
  Growth temperature: 37°C
  Growth strain: DH5alpha
  Copy number: High Copy
Gene/Insert
  Gene/Insert name: PT7lac
  Species: Escherichia coli
  Insert size (bp): 85
  Cloning method: Golden Gate
Terms and licenses: Academic/Nonprofit Terms; Industry Terms: Not Available to Industry
How to cite: pUPD3_FULLPRM_PT7lac was a gift from Christophe Herman (Addgene plasmid # 243918 ; http://n2t.net/addgene:243918 ; RRID:Addgene_243918)
